Addgene plasmid #58049: tdTurboRFP-Actin-7
Purpose: Localization: Actin, Excitation: 553, Emission: 576
Depositing lab: Michael Davidson. Depositing organization: Florida State University, Tallahassee.
Backbone
  Vector backbone: tdTurboRFP
  Backbone size w/o insert (bp): 4750
  Vector type: Mammalian Expression
  Selectable markers: Neomycin (select with G418)
Growth in bacteria
  Bacterial resistance: Kanamycin, 50 μg/mL
  Growth temperature: 37°C
  Growth strain: DH5alpha
  Copy number: High Copy
Gene/Insert
  Gene/Insert name: Actin (alt name: NM_001101.3)
  Species: H. sapiens (human)
  Entrez Gene: ACTB (a.k.a. BKRNS, BNS, BRWS1, CSMH, DDS1, PS1TP5BP1, THC8)
  Promoter: CMV
  Tag / fusion protein: tdTurboRFP
  Cloning method: Unknown
  Sequencing primers: 5′ CMV-F; 3′ SV40pA-R
Terms and licenses: Academic/Nonprofit Terms; Industry Terms
Depositor comments: . Excitation = 553; Emission = 576
How to cite: tdTurboRFP-Actin-7 was a gift from Michael Davidson (Addgene plasmid # 58049 ; http://n2t.net/addgene:58049 ; RRID:Addgene_58049)
