[The description below was written by a language model from this plasmid's Addgene catalogue record and the feature table of its GenBank file.]
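Description:
tdTurboRFP-Actin-7 is a mammalian expression plasmid that produces human beta-actin (ACTB) fused to tdTurboRFP, a tandem-dimer form of the orange-red fluorescent protein TurboRFP. It is built on a tdTurboRFP backbone of about 4.75 kb (excluding the insert). The plasmid is maintained at high copy in E. coli under kanamycin selection, and it carries a neomycin resistance marker so that transfected mammalian cells can be selected with G418. Expression of the fusion is driven by the CMV promoter. The listed 3′ sequencing primer suggests an SV40 polyadenylation signal downstream, although that element is not annotated in the record.

The available sequence record covers only a 2.7 kb portion of the plasmid and annotates just two features. These are two consecutive, mammalian codon-optimized TurboRFP coding sequences (derived from the sea anemone Entacmaea quadricolor), separated by a short linker-length gap. Joining two copies in a single polypeptide lets the naturally dimerizing protein pair with itself, so the tag behaves more like a monomer and is less likely to crosslink its fusion partner. The roughly 1.2 kb following the second copy is not annotated. Its length and position are consistent with the actin coding sequence, which would place the fluorescent tag at the N-terminus of actin, but the record does not state the orientation explicitly. The promoter, origin of replication and resistance cassettes lie outside the annotated segment.

The construct is intended as a localization marker for the actin cytoskeleton in live or fixed mammalian cells by fluorescence microscopy, with excitation at 553 nm and emission at 576 nm.
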