LOCUS       Exported 2691 bp ds-DNA linear SYN 23-MAY-2021
DEFINITION  Localization: Actin, Excitation: 553, Emission: 576.
ACCESSION   .
VERSION     .
KEYWORDS    tdTurboRFP-Actin-7
SOURCE      synthetic DNA construct
  ORGANISM  synthetic DNA construct
REFERENCE   1 (bases 1 to 2691)
  TITLE     Davidson Orange Fluorescent Proteins
REFERENCE   2 (bases 1 to 2691)
  AUTHORS   .
  TITLE     Direct Submission
  JOURNAL   Exported May 23, 2021 from SnapGene Server 1.1.58
            http://www.snapgene.com
FEATURES             Location/Qualifiers
     source          1..2691
                     /organism="synthetic DNA construct"
                     /mol_type="other DNA"
     CDS             36..728
                     /codon_start=1
                     /product="red fluorescent protein from Entacmaea
                     quadricolor"
                     /label=TurboRFP
                     /note="mammalian codon-optimized"
                     /translation="MSELIKENMHMKLYMEGTVNNHHFKCTSEGEGKPYEGTQTMKIKV
                     VEGGPLPFAFDILATSFMYGSKAFINHTQGIPDFFKQSFPEGFTWERITTYEDGGVLTA
                     TQDTSFQNGCIIYNVKINGVNFPSNGPVMQKKTRGWEANTEMLYPADGGLRGHSQMALK
                     LVGGGYLHCSFKTTYRSKKPAKNLKMPGFHFVDHRLERIKEADKETYVEQHEMAVAKYC
                     DLPSKLGHR"
     CDS             798..1490
                     /codon_start=1
                     /product="red fluorescent protein from Entacmaea
                     quadricolor"
                     /label=TurboRFP
                     /note="mammalian codon-optimized"
                     /translation="MSELIKENMHMKLYMEGTVNNHHFKCTSEGEGKPYEGTQTMKIKV
                     VEGGPLPFAFDILATSFMYGSKAFINHTQGIPDFFKQSFPEGFTWERITTYEDGGVLTA
                     TQDTSFQNGCIIYNVKINGVNFPSNGPVMQKKTRGWEANTEMLYPADGGLRGHSQMALK
                     LVGGGYLHCSFKTTYRSKKPAKNLKMPGFHFVDHRLERIKEADKETYVEQHEMAVAKYC
                     DLPSKLGHR"
ORIGIN
        1 gaacgtcaga tccgctagcg ctaccggtcg ccaccatgag cgagctgatc aaggagaaca
       61 tgcacatgaa gctgtacatg gagggcaccg tgaacaacca ccacttcaag tgcacatccg
      121 agggcgaagg caagccctac gagggcaccc agaccatgaa gatcaaggtg gtcgagggcg
      181 gccctctccc cttcgccttc gacatcctgg ctaccagctt catgtacggc agcaaagcct
      241 tcatcaacca cacccagggc atccccgact tctttaagca gtccttccct gagggcttca
      301 catgggagag aatcaccaca tacgaagacg ggggcgtgct gaccgctacc caggacacca
      361 gcttccagaa cggctgcatc atctacaacg tcaagatcaa cggggtgaac ttcccatcca
      421 acggccctgt gatgcagaag aaaacacgcg gctgggaggc caacaccgag atgctgtacc
      481 ccgctgacgg cggcctgaga ggccacagcc agatggccct gaagctcgtg ggcgggggct
      541 acctgcactg ctccttcaag accacataca gatccaagaa acccgctaag aacctcaaga
      601 tgcccggctt ccacttcgtg gaccacagac tggaaagaat caaggaggcc gacaaagaga
      661 cctacgtcga gcagcacgag atggctgtgg ccaagtactg cgacctccct agcaaactgg
      721 ggcacagagg gcatggcacc ggcagcaccg gcagcggcag ctccggtacc gcctcctccg
      781 aggacaacaa catggccatg agcgagctga tcaaggagaa catgcacatg aagctgtaca
      841 tggagggcac cgtgaacaac caccacttca agtgcacatc cgagggcgaa ggcaagccct
      901 acgagggcac ccagaccatg aagatcaagg tggtcgaggg cggccctctc cccttcgcct
      961 tcgacatcct ggctaccagc ttcatgtacg gcagcaaagc cttcatcaac cacacccagg
     1021 gcatccccga cttctttaag cagtccttcc ctgagggctt cacatgggag agaatcacca
     1081 catacgaaga cgggggcgtg ctgaccgcta cccaggacac cagcttccag aacggctgca
     1141 tcatctacaa cgtcaagatc aacggggtga acttcccatc caacggccct gtgatgcaga
     1201 agaaaacacg cggctgggag gccaacaccg agatgctgta ccccgctgac ggcggcctga
     1261 gaggccacag ccagatggcc ctgaagctcg tgggcggggg ctacctgcac tgctccttca
     1321 agaccacata cagatccaag aaacccgcta agaacctcaa gatgcccggc ttccacttcg
     1381 tggaccacag actggaaaga atcaaggagg ccgacaaaga gacctacgtc gagcagcacg
     1441 agatggctgt ggccaagtac tgcgacctcc ctagcaaact ggggcacaga gatgaatccg
     1501 gactcagatc tcgagctatg gatgatgata tcgccgcgct cgtcgtcgac aacggctccg
     1561 gcatgtgcaa ggccggcttc gcgggcgacg atgccccccg ggccgtcttc ccctccatcg
     1621 tggggcgccc caggcaccag ggcgtgatgg tgggcatggg tcagaaggat tcctatgtgg
     1681 gcgacgaggc ccagagcaag agaggcatcc tcaccctgaa gtaccccatc gagcacggca
     1741 tcgtcaccaa ctgggacgac atggagaaaa tctggcacca caccttctac aatgagctgc
     1801 gtgtggctcc cgaggagcac cccgtgctgc tgaccgaggc ccccctgaac cccaaggcca
     1861 accgcgagaa gatgacccag atcatgtttg agaccttcaa caccccagcc atgtacgttg
     1921 ctatccaggc tgtgctatcc ctgtacgcct ctggccgtac cactggcatc gtgatggact
     1981 ccggtgacgg ggtcacccac actgtgccca tctacgaggg gtatgccctc ccccatgcca
     2041 tcctgcgtct ggacctggct ggccgggacc tgactgacta cctcatgaag atcctcaccg
     2101 agcgcggcta cagcttcacc accacggccg agcgggaaat cgtgcgtgac attaaggaga
     2161 agctgtgcta cgtcgccctg gacttcgagc aagagatggc cacggctgct tccagctcct
     2221 ccctggagaa gagctacgag ctgcctgacg gccaggtcat caccattggc aatgagcggt
     2281 tccgctgccc tgaggcactc ttccagcctt ccttcctggg catggagtcc tgtggcatcc
     2341 acgaaactac cttcaactcc atcatgaagt gtgacgtgga catccgcaaa gacctgtacg
     2401 ccaacacagt gctgtctggc ggcaccacca tgtaccctgg cattgccgac aggatgcaga
     2461 aggagatcac tgccctggca cccagcacaa tgaagatcaa gatcattgct cctcctgagc
     2521 gcaagtactc cgtgtggatc ggcggctcca tcctggcctc gctgtccacc ttccagcaga
     2581 tgtggatcag caagcaggag tatgacgagt ccggcccctc catcgtccac cgcaaatgct
     2641 tctagggatc caccggatct agataactga tcataatcag ccataccaca t
//
