>Addgene plasmid #58049 | tdTurboRFP-Actin-7 | addgene partial sequence | sequence record 174260 | Addgene Partial NGS Result
ATGAGCGAGCTGATCAAGGAGAACATGCACATGAAGCTGTACATGGAGGGCACCGTGAACAACCACCACT
TCAAGTGCACATCCGAGGGCGAAGGCAAGCCCTACGAGGGCACCCAGACCATGAAGATCAAGGTGGTCGA
GGGCGGCCCTCTCCCCTTCGCCTTCGACATCCTGGCTACCAGCTTCATGTACGGCAGCAAAGCCTTCATC
AACCACACCCAGGGCATCCCCGACTTCTTTAAGCAGTCCTTCCCTGAGGGCTTCACATGGGAGAGAATCA
CCACATACGAAGACGGGGGCGTGCTGACCGCTACCCAGGACACCAGCTTCCAGAACGGCTGCATCATCTA
CAACGTCAAGATCAACGGGGTGAACTTCCCATCCAACGGCCCTGTGATGCAGAAGAAAACACGCGGCTGG
GAGGCCAACACCGAGATGCTGTACCCCGCTGACGGCGGCCTGAGAGGCCACAGCCAGATGGCCCTGAAGC
TCGTGGGCGGGGGCTACCTGCACTGCTCCTTCAAGACCACATACAGATCCAAGAAACCCGCTAAGAACCT
CAAGATGCCCGGCTTCCACTTCGTGGACCACAGACTGGAAAGAATCAAGGAGGCCGACAAAGAGACCTAC
GTCGAGCAGCACGAGATGGCTGTGGCCAAGTACTGCGACCTCCCTAGCAAACTGGGGCACAGAGATGAAT
CCGGACTCAGATCTCGAGCTATGGATGATGATATCGCCGCGCTCGTCGTCGACAACGGCTCCGGCATGTG
CAAGGCCGGCTTCGCGGGCGACGATGCCCCCCGGGCCGTCTTCCCCTCCATCGTGGGGCGCCCCAGGCAC
CAGGGCGTGATGGTGGGCATGGGTCAGAAGGATTCCTATGTGGGCGACGAGGCCCAGAGCAAGAGAGGCA
TCCTCACCCTGAAGTACCCCATCGAGCACGGCATCGTCACCAACTGGGACGACATGGAGAAAATCTGGCA
CCACACCTTCTACAATGAGCTGCGTGTGGCTCCCGAGGAGCACCCCGTGCTGCTGACCGAGGCCCCCCTG
AACCCCAAGGCCAACCGCGAGAAGATGACCCAGATCATGTTTGAGACCTTCAACACCCCAGCCATGTACG
TTGCTATCCAGGCTGTGCTATCCCTGTACGCCTCTGGCCGTACCACTGGCATCGTGATGGACTCCGGTGA
CGGGGTCACCCACACTGTGCCCATCTACGAGGGGTATGCCCTCCCCCATGCCATCCTGCGTCTGGACCTG
GCTGGCCGGGACCTGACTGACTACCTCATGAAGATCCTCACCGAGCGCGGCTACAGCTTCACCACCACGG
CCGAGCGGGAAATCGTGCGTGACATTAAGGAGAAGCTGTGCTACGTCGCCCTGGACTTCGAGCAAGAGAT
GGCCACGGCTGCTTCCAGCTCCTCCCTGGAGAAGAGCTACGAGCTGCCTGACGGCCAGGTCATCACCATT
GGCAATGAGCGGTTCCGCTGCCCTGAGGCACTCTTCCAGCCTTCCTTCCTGGGCATGGAGTCCTGTGGCA
TCCACGAAACTACCTTCAACTCCATCATGAAGTGTGACGTGGACATCCGCAAAGACCTGTACGCCAACAC
AGTGCTGTCTGGCGGCACCACCATGTACCCTGGCATTGCCGACAGGATGCAGAAGGAGATCACTGCCCTG
GCACCCAGCACAATGAAGATCAAGATCATTGCTCCTCCTGAGCGCAAGTACTCCGTGTGGATCGGCGGCT
CCATCCTGGCCTCGCTGTCCACCTTCCAGCAGATGTGGATCAGCAAGCAGGAGTATGACGAGTCCGGCCC
CTCCATCGTCCACCGCAAATGCTTCTAGGGATCCACCGGATCTAGATAACTGATCATAATCAGCCATACC
ACATTTGTAGAGGTTTTACTTGCTTTAAAAAACCTCCCACACCTCCCCCTGAACCTGAAACATAAAATGA
ATGCAATTGTTGTTGTTAACTTGTTTATTGCAGCTTATAATGGTTACAAATAAAGCAATAGCATCACAAA
TTTCACAAATAAAGCATTTTTTTCACTGCATTCTAGTTGTGGTTTGTCCAAACTCATCAATGTATCTTAA
CGCGTAAATTGTAAGCGTTAATATTTTGTTAAAATTCGCGTTAAATTTTTGTTAAATCAGCTCATTTTTT
AACCAATAGGCCGAAATCGGCAAAATCCCTTATAAATCAAAAGAATAGACCGAGATAGGGTTGAGTGTTG
TTCCAGTTTGGAACAAGAGTCCACTATTAAAGAACGTGGACTCCAACGTCAAAGG
[49 nt withheld, positions 2296-2344]
T
[91 nt withheld, positions 2346-2436]
G
[124 nt withheld, positions 2438-2561]
CAGGTGGCACTTTTCGGGGAAATGTGCGCGGAACCCCTATTTGTTTATTTTTCTAAATACATTCAAATAT
GTATCCGCTCATGAGACAATAACCCTGATAAATGCTTCAATAATATTGAAAAAGGAAGAGTCCTGAGGCG
GAAAGAACCAGCTGTGGAATGTGTGTCAGTTAGGGTGTGGAAAGTCCCCAGGCTCCCCAGCAGGCAGAAG
TATGCAAAGCATGCATCTCAATTAGTCAGCAACCAGGTGTGGAAAGTCCCCAGGCTCCCCAGCAGGCAGA
AGTATGCAAAGCATGCATCTCAATTAGTCAGCAACCATAGTCCCGCCCCTAACTCCGCCCATCCCGCCCC
TAACTCCGCCCAGTTCCGCCCATTCTCCGCCCCATGGCTGACTAATTTTTTTTATTTATGCAGAGGCCGA
GGCCGCCTCGGCCTCTGAGCTATTCCAGAAGTAGTGAGGAGGCTTTTTTGGAGGCCTAGGCTTTTGCAAA
GATCGATCAAGAGACAGGATGAGGATCGTTTCGCATGATTGAACAAGATGGATTGCACGCAGGTTCTCCG
GCCGCTTGGGTGGAGAGGCTATTCGGCTATGACTGGGCACAACAGACAATCGGCTGCTCTGATGCCGCCG
TGTTCCGGCTGTCAGCGCAGGGGCGCCCGGTTCTTTTTGTCAAGACCGACCTGTCCGGTGCCCTGAATGA
ACTGCAAGACGAGGCAGCGCGGCTATCGTGGCTGGCCACGACGGGCGTTCCTTGCGCAGCTGTGCTCGAC
GTTGTCACTGAAGCGGGAAGGGACTGGCTGCTATTGGGCGAAGTGCCGGGGCAGGATCTCCTGTCATCTC
ACCTTGCTCCTGCCGAGAAAGTATCCATCATGGCTGATGCAATGCGGCGGCTGCATACGCTTGATCCGGC
TACCTGCCCATTCGACCACCAAGCGAAACATCGCATCGAGCGAGCACGTACTCGGATGGAAGCCGGTCTT
GTCGATCAGGATGATCTGGACGAAGAGCATCAGGGGCTCGCGCCAGCCGAACTGTTCGCCAGGCTCAAGG
CGAGCATGCCCGACGGCGAGGATCTCGTCGTGACCCATGGCGATGCCTGCTTGCCGAATATCATGGTGGA
AAATGGCCGCTTTTCTGGATTCATCGACTGTGGCCGGCTGGGTGTGGCGGACCGCTATCAGGACATAGCG
TTGGCTACCCGTGATATTGCTGAAGAGCTTGGCGGCGAATGGGCTGACCGCTTCCTCGTGCTTTACGGTA
TCGCCGCTCCCGATTCGCAGCGCATCGCCTTCTATCGCCTTCTTGACGAGTTCTTCTGAGCGGGACTCTG
GGGTTCGAAATGACCGACCAAGCGACGCCCAACCTGCCATCACGAGATTTCGATTCCACCGCCGCCTTCT
ATGAAAGGTTGGGCTTCGGAATCGTTTTCCGGGACGCCGGCTGGATGATCCTCCAGCGCGGGGATCTCAT
GCTGGAGTTCTTCGCCCACCCTAGGGGGAGGCTAACTGAAACACGGAAGGAGACAATACCGGAAGGAACC
CGCGCTATGACGGCAATAAAAAGACAGAATAAAACGCACGGTGTTGGGTCGTTTGTTCATAAACGCGGGG
TTCGGTCCCAGGGCTGGCACTCTGTCGATACCCCACCGAGACCCCATTGGGGCCAATACGCCCGCGTTTC
TTCCTTTTCCCCACCCCACCCCCCAAGTTCGGGTGAAGGCCCAGGGCTCGCAGCCAACGTCGGGGCGGCA
GGCCCTGCCATAGCCTCAGGTTACTCATATATACTTTAGATTGATTTAAAACTTCATTTTTAATTTAAAA
GGATCTAGGTGAAGATCCTTTTTGATAATCTCATGACCAAAATCCCTTAACGTGAGTTTTCGTTCCACTG
AGCGTCAGACCCCGTAGAAAAGATCAAAGGATCTTCTTGAGATCCTTTTTTTCTGCGCGTAATCTGCTGC
TTGCAAACAAAAAAACCACCGCTACCAGCGGTGGTTTGTTTGCCGGATCAAGAGCTACCAACTCTTTTTC
CGAAGGTAACTGGCTTCAGCAGAGCGCAGATACCAAATACTGTTCTTCTAGTGTAGCCGTAGTTAGGCCA
CCACTTCAAGAACTCTGTAGCACCGCCTACATACCTCGCTCTGCTAATCCTGTTACCAGTGGCTGCTGCC
AGTGGCGATAAGTCGTGTCTTACCGGGTTGGACTCAAGACGATAGTTACCGGATAAGGCGCAGCGGTCGG
GCTGAACGGGGGGTTCGTGCACACAGCCCAGCTTGGAGCGAACGACCTACACCGAACTGAGATACCTACA
GCGTGAGCTATGAGAAAGCGCCACGCTTCCCGAAGGGAGAAAGGCGGACAGGTATCCGGTAAGCGGCAGG
GTCGGAACAGGAGAGCGCACGAGGGAGCTTCCAGGGGGAAACGCCTGGTATCTTTATAGTCCTGTCGGGT
TTCGCCACCTCTGACTTGAGCGTCGATTTTTGTGATGCTCGTCAGGGGGGCGGAGCCTATGGAAAAACGC
CAGCAACGCGGCCTTTTTACGGTTCCTGGCCTTTTGCTGGCCTTTTGCTCACATGTTCTTTCCTGCGTTA
TCCCCTGATTCTGTGGATAACCGTATTACCGCCATGCATTAGTTATTAATAGTAATCAATTACGGGGTCA
TTAGTTCATAGCCCATATATGGAGTTCCGCGTTACATAACTTACGGTAAATGGCCCGCCTGGCTGACCGC
CCAACGACCCCCGCCCATTGACGTCAATAATGACGTATGTTCCCATAGTAACGCCAATAGGGACTTTCCA
TTGACGTCAATGGGTGGAGTATTTACGGTAAACTGCCCACTTGGCAGTACATCAAGTGTATCATATGCCA
AGTACGCCCCCTATTGACGTCAATGACGGTAAATGGCCCGCCTGGCATTATGCCCAGTACATGACCTTAT
GGGACTTTCCTACTTGGCAGTACATCTACGTATTAGTCATCGCTATTACCATGGTGATGCGGTTTTGGCA
GTACATCAATGGGCGTGGATAGCGGTTTGACTCACGGGGATTTCCAAGTCTCCACCCCATTGACGTCAAT
GGGAGTTTGTTTTGGCACCAAAATCAACGGGACTTTCCAAAATGTCGTAACAACTCCGCCCCATTGACGC
AAATGGGCGGTAGGCGTGTACGGTGGAAGGTCTATATAAGCAGAGCTGGTTTAGTGAACCGTCAGATCCG
CTAGCGCTACCGGTCGCCACC
